Addgene plasmid #141951: TFORF2162
Purpose: Lentiviral vector for overexpressing transcription factor ORFs with unique 24-bp barcodes. Barcodes facilitate identification of transcription factors in pooled screens.
Depositing lab: Feng Zhang. Depositing organization: Broad Institute. Publication: A transcription factor atlas of directed differentiation. Joung J, Ma S, Tay T, Geiger-Schuller KR, Kirchgatterer PC, Verdine VK, Guo B, Arias-Garcia MA, Allen WE, Singh A, Kuksenko O, Abudayyeh OO, Gootenberg JS, Fu Z, Macrae RK, Buenrostro JD, Regev A, Zhang F. Cell. 2023 Jan 5;186(1):209-229.e26. doi: 10.1016/j.cell.2022.11.026. PubMed 36608654.
Backbone
  Vector backbone: pLX_TRC317
  Backbone manufacturer: Broad Institute Genetic Perturbation Platform
  Backbone size w/o insert (bp): 8264
  Vector type: Mammalian Expression, Lentiviral
  Selectable markers: Puromycin
Growth in bacteria
  Bacterial resistance: Ampicillin, 100 μg/mL
  Growth temperature: 37°C
  Growth strain: NEB Stable
  Copy number: High Copy
Gene/Insert
  Gene/Insert name: GRHL1
  Species: H. sapiens (human)
  Insert size (bp): 1391
  Entrez Gene: GRHL1 (a.k.a. LBP32, MGR, NH32, TFCP2L2)
  Promoter: EF1a
  Cloning method: Unknown
  Sequencing primers: 5′ GGGTGGAGACTGAAGTTAGGCCAG; 3′ CACATAGCGTAAAAGGAGCAACATAG
Terms and licenses: Academic/Nonprofit Terms; Industry Terms: Not Available to Industry
Depositor comments: XM_005246159,ENST00000405379 . The transcription factor ORF portion of this plasmid was synthesized by Genewiz. Please test multiple small colonies in case of plasmid recombination. To make this collection available in a timely manner, a portion of this collection was not fully sequenced by Addgene. If an Addgene verified full plasmid sequence is not available, please contact us prior to placing an order to request the full sequence.
How to cite: TFORF2162 was a gift from Feng Zhang (Addgene plasmid # 141951 ; http://n2t.net/addgene:141951 ; RRID:Addgene_141951)
