[The description below was written by a language model from this plasmid's Addgene catalogue record and pLannotate feature annotations shown in this document.]
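Description:
TFORF2162 is a third-generation-style, self-inactivating lentiviral expression plasmid built on the pLX_TRC317 backbone, carrying a human GRHL1 (grainyhead-like transcription factor 1) open reading frame for overexpression in mammalian cells. It belongs to a barcoded transcription factor ORF collection: each member carries a unique 24-bp barcode so that the factor delivered to a cell can be identified by sequencing in pooled screens, such as directed differentiation screens. The barcode itself is not annotated in the feature table. In bacteria the plasmid replicates from a high-copy ColE1/pUC-type origin and is selected with ampicillin through the β-lactamase gene. An f1 origin and remnants of a lac/lacZα cloning region with T3 and T7 promoters are also present in the backbone.

The viral genome is transcribed in packaging cells from an RSV promoter fused to a truncated HIV-1 5' LTR, followed by the Ψ packaging signal, a gag fragment and the RRE for Rev-dependent nuclear export. It ends in a ΔU3 3' LTR, which inactivates LTR promoter activity after integration, and an SV40 polyadenylation signal lies downstream. Inside the provirus, an SV40 early promoter drives puromycin N-acetyltransferase for selection of transduced cells. A cPPT/CTS element, which aids nuclear import, precedes the EF-1α promoter that drives GRHL1. The ORF is annotated as two adjacent GRHL1 fragments spanning roughly 1.3 kb, consistent with the recorded 1,391 bp insert, which the depositor links to specific transcript isoforms and describes as synthesized. A WPRE downstream enhances transcript stability and expression. No epitope tag or fluorescent reporter is recorded. The depositor notes that the plasmid can recombine during propagation.
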