Features (pLannotate 1.2.2; 32 found; start..end, strand, type, name):
      5..231     +  promoter       RSV promoter: Rous sarcoma virus enhancer/promoter
    232..412     +  LTR            5' LTR (truncated): truncated 5' long terminal repeat (LTR) from HIV-1
    459..584     +  misc_feature   HIV-1 Ψ: packaging signal of human immunodeficiency virus type 1
    568..931     +  CDS            HIV-1 gag (fragment): gag protein from human immunodeficiency virus 1; gag
   1077..1310    +  misc_feature   RRE: The Rev response element (RRE) of HIV-1 allows for Rev-dependent mRNA export from the nucleus to the cytoplasm.
   1687..1713    +  CDS            Rev (fragment): human immunodeficiency virus 1 (HIV-1) Rev protein; rev; enhances nuclear export of unspliced and incompletely spliced viral mRNAs
   1720..1743    +  promoter       SV40 promoter (fragment): SV40 early promoter
   1744..1815    +  promoter       SV40 promoter (fragment): SV40 enhancer and early promoter
   1839..1974    +  rep_origin     SV40 ori: SV40 origin of replication
   2020..2616    +  CDS            PuroR (fragment): puromycin N-acetyltransferase; pac from Streptomyces; confers resistance to puromycin
   2665..2782    +  misc_feature   cPPT/CTS: central polypurine tract and central termination sequence of HIV-1
   2847..2913    +  CDS            small t antigen (fragment): SV40 (simian virus 40) small t antigen
   2920..4098    +  promoter       EF-1α promoter: strong constitutive promoter for human elongation factor EF-1α
   4114..4293    +  CDS            GRHL1 (fragment): GRHL1_HUMAN - Also known as LBP32, MGR, TFCP2L2 From Homo sapiens (Human).
   4295..5401    +  CDS            GRHL1 (fragment): GRHL1_HUMAN - Also known as LBP32, MGR, TFCP2L2 From Homo sapiens (Human).
   5417..5470    +  promoter       U6 promoter (fragment): RNA polymerase III promoter for human U6 snRNA
   5512..6100    +  misc_feature   WPRE: woodchuck hepatitis virus posttranscriptional regulatory element
   6151..6170    +  misc_feature   cPPT/CTS (fragment): central polypurine tract and central termination sequence of HIV-1
   6172..6405    +  LTR            3' LTR (ΔU3): self-inactivating 3' long terminal repeat (LTR) from HIV-1
   6483..6604    +  polyA_signal   SV40 poly(A) signal: SV40 polyadenylation signal
   6644..6779    +  rep_origin     SV40 ori: SV40 origin of replication
   6800..6818    -  promoter       T7 promoter: promoter for bacteriophage T7 RNA polymerase
   6826..6981    +  CDS            lacZα (fragment): LacZα fragment of β-galactosidase; lacZ fragment
   6986..7414    +  rep_origin     f1 ori (sequence partly withheld): f1 bacteriophage origin of replication; arrow indicates direction of (+) strand synthesis
   7467..7571    +  promoter       AmpR promoter: bla
   7572..8432    +  CDS            AmpR: β-lactamase; bla; confers resistance to ampicillin, carbenicillin, and related antibiotics
   8603..9191    +  rep_origin     ori: high-copy-number ColE1/pMB1/pBR322/pUC origin of replication
   9374..9466    +  CDS            lacI (fragment): lac repressor; lacI; The lac repressor binds to the lac operator to inhibit transcription in E. coli. This inhibition can be relieved by adding lactose or isopropyl-β-D-thiogalactopyranoside (IPTG).
   9479..9500    +  protein_bind   CAP binding site: CAP binding activates transcription in the presence of cAMP. E. coli catabolite activator protein
   9515..9545    +  promoter       lac promoter: promoter for the E. coli lac operon
   9553..9569    +  protein_bind   lac operator: The lac repressor binds to the lac operator to inhibit transcription in E. coli. This inhibition can be relieved by adding lactose or isopropyl-β-D-thiogalactopyranoside (IPTG). lac repressor encoded by lacI
   9614..9632    +  promoter       T3 promoter: promoter for bacteriophage T3 RNA polymerase
>Addgene plasmid #141951 | TFORF2162 | addgene full sequence | sequence record 395881 | Addgene NGS Result
TTAATGTAGTCTTATGCAATACTCTTGTAGTCTTGCAACATGGTAACGATGAGTTAGCAACATGCCTTAC
AAGGAGAGAAAAAGCACCGTGCATGCCGATTGGTGGAAGTAAGGTGGTACGATCGTGCCTTATTAGGAAG
GCAACAGACGGGTCTGACATGGATTGGACGAACCACTGAATTGCCGCATTGCAGAGATATTGTATTTAAG
TGCCTAGCTCGATACATAAACGGGTCTCTCTGGTTAGACCAGATCTGAGCCTGGGAGCTCTCTGGCTAAC
TAGGGAACCCACTGCTTAAGCCTCAATAAAGCTTGCCTTGAGTGCTTCAAGTAGTGTGTGCCCGTCTGTT
GTGTGACTCTGGTAACTAGAGATCCCTCAGACCCTTTTAGTCAGTGTGGAAAATCTCTAGCAGTGGCGCC
CGAACAGGGACTTGAAAGCGAAAGGGAAACCAGAGGAGCTCTCTCGACGCAGGACTCGGCTTGCTGAAGC
GCGCACGGCAAGAGGCGAGGGGCGGCGACTGGTGAGTACGCCAAAAATTTTGACTAGCGGAGGCTAGAAG
GAGAGAGATGGGTGCGAGAGCGTCAGTATTAAGCGGGGGAGAATTAGATCGCGATGGGAAAAAATTCGGT
TAAGGCCAGGGGGAAAGAAAAAATATAAATTAAAACATATAGTATGGGCAAGCAGGGAGCTAGAACGATT
CGCAGTTAATCCTGGCCTGTTAGAAACATCAGAAGGCTGTAGACAAATACTGGGACAGCTACAACCATCC
CTTCAGACAGGATCAGAAGAACTTAGATCATTATATAATACAGTAGCAACCCTCTATTGTGTGCATCAAA
GGATAGAGATAAAAGACACCAAGGAAGCTTTAGACAAGATAGAGGAAGAGCAAAACAAAAGTAAGACCAC
CGCACAGCAAGCGGCCGCTGATCTTCAGACCTGGAGGAGGAGATATGAGGGACAATTGGAGAAGTGAATT
ATATAAATATAAAGTAGTAAAAATTGAACCATTAGGAGTAGCACCCACCAAGGCAAAGAGAAGAGTGGTG
CAGAGAGAAAAAAGAGCAGTGGGAATAGGAGCTTTGTTCCTTGGGTTCTTGGGAGCAGCAGGAAGCACTA
TGGGCGCAGCGTCAATGACGCTGACGGTACAGGCCAGACAATTATTGTCTGGTATAGTGCAGCAGCAGAA
CAATTTGCTGAGGGCTATTGAGGCGCAACAGCATCTGTTGCAACTCACAGTCTGGGGCATCAAGCAGCTC
CAGGCAAGAATCCTGGCTGTGGAAAGATACCTAAAGGATCAACAGCTCCTGGGGATTTGGGGTTGCTCTG
GAAAACTCATTTGCACCACTGCTGTGCCTTGGAATGCTAGTTGGAGTAATAAATCTCTGGAACAGATTTG
GAATCACACGACCTGGATGGAGTGGGACAGAGAAATTAACAATTACACAAGCTTAATACACTCCTTAATT
GAAGAATCGCAAAACCAGCAAGAAAAGAATGAACAAGAATTATTGGAATTAGATAAATGGGCAAGTTTGT
GGAATTGGTTTAACATAACAAATTGGCTGTGGTATATAAAATTATTCATAATGATAGTAGGAGGCTTGGT
AGGTTTAAGAATAGTTTTTGCTGTACTTTCTATAGTGAATAGAGTTAGGCAGGGATATTCACCATTATCG
TTTCAGACCCACCTCCCAACCCCGAGGGGACCCATGCATTGCATCTCAATTAGTCAGCAACCAGGTGTGG
AAAGTCCCCAGGCTCCCCAGCAGGCAGAAGTATGCAAAGCATGCGTCTCAATTAGTCAGCAACCATAGTC
CCGCCCCTAACTCCGCCCATCCCGCCCCTAACTCCGCCCAGTTCCGCCCATTCTCCGCCCCATGGCTGAC
TAATTTTTTTTATTTATGCAGAGGCCGAGGCCGCCTCGGCCTCTGAGCTATTCCAGAAGTAGTGAGGAGG
CTTTTTTGGAGGCCTAGGCTTTTGCAAAAAGCTTTCTAGAGGTACCACCGGAGCTTACCATGACCGAGTA
CAAGCCCACGGTGCGCCTCGCCACCCGCGACGACGTCCCCAGGGCCGTACGCACCCTCGCCGCCGCGTTC
GCCGACTACCCCGCCACGCGCCACACCGTCGATCCGGACCGCCACATCGAGCGGGTCACCGAGCTGCAAG
AACTCTTCCTCACGCGCGTCGGGCTCGACATCGGCAAGGTGTGGGTCGCGGACGACGGCGCCGCCGTGGC
GGTCTGGACCACGCCGGAGAGCGTCGAAGCGGGGGCGGTGTTCGCCGAGATCGGCCCGCGCATGGCCGAG
TTGAGCGGTTCCCGGCTGGCCGCGCAGCAACAGATGGAAGGCCTCCTGGCGCCGCACCGGCCCAAGGAGC
CCGCGTGGTTCCTGGCCACCGTCGGCGTCTCGCCCGACCACCAGGGCAAGGGTCTGGGCAGCGCCGTCGT
GCTCCCCGGAGTGGAGGCGGCCGAGCGCGCCGGGGTGCCCGCCTTCCTGGAGACCTCCGCGCCCCGCAAC
CTCCCCTTCTACGAGCGGCTCGGCTTCACCGTCACCGCCGACGTCGAGGTGCCCGAAGGACCGCGCACCT
GGTGCATGACCCGCAAGCCCGGTGCCAGTTAACGAATTCTAGATCTTGAGACAAATGGCAGTATTCATCC
ACAATTTTAAAAGAAAAGGGGGGATTGGGGGGTACAGTGCAGGGGAAAGAATAGTAGACATAATAGCAAC
AGACATACAAACTAAAGAATTACAAAAACAAATTACAAAAATTCAAAATTTTCGGGTTTATTACAGGGAC
AGCAGAGATCCACTTTGGCGCCGGCTCGAGGCCTGCAGGTGCAAAGATGGATAAAGTTTTAAACAGAGAG
GAATCTTTGCAGCTAATGGACCTTCTAGGTCTTGAAAGGAGTGGGAATTGGCTCCGGTGCCCGTCAGTGG
GCAGAGCGCACATCGCCCACAGTCCCCGAGAAGTTGGGGGGAGGGGTCGGCAATTGAACCGGTGCCTAGA
GAAGGTGGCGCGGGGTAAACTGGGAAAGTGATGTCGTGTACTGGCTCCGCCTTTTTCCCGAGGGTGGGGG
AGAACCGTATATAAGTGCAGTAGTCGCCGTGAACGTTCTTTTTCGCAACGGGTTTGCCGCCAGAACACAG
GTAAGTGCCGTGTGTGGTTCCCGCGGGCCTGGCCTCTTTACGGGTTATGGCCCTTGCGTGCCTTGAATTA
CTTCCACCTGGCTGCAGTACGTGATTCTTGATCCCGAGCTTCGGGTTGGAAGTGGGTGGGAGAGTTCGAG
GCCTTGCGCTTAAGGAGCCCCTTCGCCTCGTGCTTGAGTTGAGGCCTGGCCTGGGCGCTGGGGCCGCCGC
GTGCGAATCTGGTGGCACCTTCGCGCCTGTCTCGCTGCTTTCGATAAGTCTCTAGCCATTTAAAATTTTT
GATGACCTGCTGCGACGCTTTTTTTCTGGCAAGATAGTCTTGTAAATGCGGGCCAAGATCTGCACACTGG
TATTTCGGTTTTTGGGGCCGCGGGCGGCGACGGGGCCCGTGCGTCCCAGCGCACATGTTCGGCGAGGCGG
GGCCTGCGAGCGCGGCCACCGAGAATCGGACGGGGGTAGTCTCAAGCTGGCCGGCCTGCTCTGGTGCCTG
GCCTCGCGCCGCCGTGTATCGCCCCGCCCTGGGCGGCAAGGCTGGCCCGGTCGGCACCAGTTGCGTGAGC
GGAAAGATGGCCGCTTCCCGGCCCTGCTGCAGGGAGCTCAAAATGGAGGACGCGGCGCTCGGGAGAGCGG
GCGGGTGAGTCACCCACACAAAGGAAAAGGGCCTTTCCGTCCTCAGCCGTCGCTTCATGTGACTCCACGG
AGTACCGGGCGCCGTCCAGGCACCTCGATTAGTTCTCGAGCTTTTGGAGTACGTCGTCTTTAGGTTGGGG
GGAGGGGTTTTATGCGATGGAGTTTCCCCACACTGAGTGGGTGGAGACTGAAGTTAGGCCAGCTTGGCAC
TTGATGTAATTCTCCTTGGAATTTGCCCTTTTTGAGTTTGGATCTTGGTTCATTCTCAAGCCTCAGACAG
TGGTTCAAAGTTTTTTTCTTCCATTTCAGGTGTCGTGAGGCTAGCACCGCCACCATGGCTTCGCTGTGGG
AATCCCCCCAGCAGTGTATCATCCTGAGCCCACTGAGCGGGTGGTGGTTTTCGATCGGAATCTCAATACT
GACCAGTTCAGCTCTGGTGCTCAAGCCCCAAATGCTCAAAGGCGAACTCCAGACTCGACCTTCTCAGAGA
CCTTCAAGGAAGGCGTTCAGGAGGAACAACTTTGAATATACCCTAGAAGCTTCAAAATCACTTCGACAGA
AGCCAGGAGACAGTACCATGACGTACCTGAACAAAGGCCAGTTCTATCCCATCACCTTGAAGGAGGTGAG
CAGCAGTGAAGGAATCCATCATCCCATCAGCAAAGTTCGAAGTGTGATCATGGTGGTTTTTGCTGAAGAC
AAAAGCAGAGAAGATCAGTTAAGGCATTGGAAGTACTGGCACTCCCGGCAGCACACCGCTAAACAAAGAT
GCATTGACATAGCTGACTATAAAGAAAGCTTCAACACTATCAGTAACATCGAGGAGATTGCGTATAACGC
CATTTCCTTCACATGGGACATCAACGATGAAGCAAAGGTTTTCATCTCTGTGAACTGCTTAAGCACAGAT
TTCTCTTCCCAGAAGGGAGTGAAGGGGTTGCCTCTTAACATTCAAGTTGATACCTATAGTTACAACAACC
GCAGCAACAAGCCTGTGCACCGGGCCTACTGCCAGATCAAGGTCTTCTGTGACAAGGGAGCTGAGCGGAA
AATCAGGGATGAAGAACGAAAGCAAAGCAAAAGAAAAGTTTCTGATGTTAAAGTGCCACTGCTTCCCTCT
CACAAGCGAATGGATATCACAGTTTTCAAACCCTTCATTGATCTCGATACTCAGCCTGTCCTCTTCATTC
CTGACGTGCACTTTGCCAACTTGCAGCGGGGCACTCATGTCCTTCCCATTGCCTCTGAAGAATTGGAGGG
TGAAGGCTCTGTCTTGAAAAGGGGGCCGTACGGCACAGAAGATGACTTTGCTGTCCCTCCTTCTACCAAG
CTGGCCCGGATAGAAGAACCAAAGAGAGTGCTGCTCTACGTTCGAAAGGAGTCAGAAGAAGTCTTTGATG
CCCTGATGCTCAAAACCCCATCTTTGAAGGGCTTGATGGAAGCTATCTCAGACAAATACGATGTTCCCCA
TGACAAGATTGGGAAAATATTCAAGAAGTGTAAAAAGGGGATCCTGGTGAACATGGACGACAACATTGTG
AAGCATTACTCCAATGAGGACACCTTCCAGCTGCAGATTGAAGAAGCCGGGGGGTCTTACAAGCTCACCC
TGACGGAGATCTAGTAATGAACTAGTCCGTAACTTGAAAGTATTTCGATTTCTTGGCTTTATATATCTTG
TGGAAAGGACGACAGATAAATGAAGGGCATGGACTGACGCGTTAAGTCGACAATCAACCTCTGGATTACA
AAATTTGTGAAAGATTGACTGGTATTCTTAACTATGTTGCTCCTTTTACGCTATGTGGATACGCTGCTTT
AATGCCTTTGTATCATGCTATTGCTTCCCGTATGGCTTTCATTTTCTCCTCCTTGTATAAATCCTGGTTG
CTGTCTCTTTATGAGGAGTTGTGGCCCGTTGTCAGGCAACGTGGCGTGGTGTGCACTGTGTTTGCTGACG
CAACCCCCACTGGTTGGGGCATTGCCACCACCTGTCAGCTCCTTTCCGGGACTTTCGCTTTCCCCCTCCC
TATTGCCACGGCGGAACTCATCGCCGCCTGCCTTGCCCGCTGCTGGACAGGGGCTCGGCTGTTGGGCACT
GACAATTCCGTGGTGTTGTCGGGGAAATCATCGTCCTTTCCTTGGCTGCTCGCCTGTGTTGCCACCTGGA
TTCTGCGCGGGACGTCCTTCTGCTACGTCCCTTCGGCCCTCAATCCAGCGGACCTTCCTTCCCGCGGCCT
GCTGCCGGCTCTGCGGCCTCTTCCGCGTCTTCGCCTTCGCCCTCAGACGAGTCGGATCTCCCTTTGGGCC
GCCTCCCCGCGTCGACTTTAAGACCAATGACTTACAAGGCAGCTGTAGATCTTAGCCACTTTTTAAAAGA
AAAGGGGGGACTGGAAGGGCTAATTCACTCCCAACGAAGACAAGATCTGCTTTTTGCTTGTACTGGGTCT
CTCTGGTTAGACCAGATCTGAGCCTGGGAGCTCTCTGGCTAACTAGGGAACCCACTGCTTAAGCCTCAAT
AAAGCTTGCCTTGAGTGCTTCAAGTAGTGTGTGCCCGTCTGTTGTGTGACTCTGGTAACTAGAGATCCCT
CAGACCCTTTTAGTCAGTGTGGAAAATCTCTAGCAGTACGTATAGTAGTTCATGTCATCTTATTATTCAG
TATTTATAACTTGCAAAGAAATGAATATCAGAGAGTGAGAGGAACTTGTTTATTGCAGCTTATAATGGTT
ACAAATAAAGCAATAGCATCACAAATTTCACAAATAAAGCATTTTTTTCACTGCATTCTAGTTGTGGTTT
GTCCAAACTCATCAATGTATCTTATCATGTCTGGCTCTAGCTATCCCGCCCCTAACTCCGCCCATCCCGC
CCCTAACTCCGCCCAGTTCCGCCCATTCTCCGCCCCATGGCTGACTAATTTTTTTTATTTATGCAGAGGC
CGAGGCCGCCTCGGCCTCTGAGCTATTCCAGAAGTAGTGAGGAGGCTTTTTTGGAGGCCTAGGGACGTAC
CCAATTCGCCCTATAGTGAGTCGTATTACGCGCGCTCACTGGCCGTCGTTTTACAACGTCGTGACTGGGA
AAACCCTGGCGTTACCCAACTTAATCGCCTTGCAGCACATCCCCCTTTCGCCAGCTGGCGTAATAGCGAA
GAGGCCCGCACCGATCGCCCTTCCCAACAGTTGCGCAGCCTGAATGGCGAATGGG
[124 nt withheld, positions 6986-7109]
C
[91 nt withheld, positions 7111-7201]
A
[49 nt withheld, positions 7203-7251]
CCTTTGACGTTGGAGTCCACGTTCTTT
[37 nt withheld, positions 7279-7315]
ACCCTATCTCGGTCTATTCTTTTGATTTATAAGGGATTTTGCCGATTTCGGCCTATTGGTTAAAAAATGA
GCTGATTTAACAAAAATTTAACGCGAATTTTAACAAAATATTAACGCTTACAATTTAGGTGGCACTTTTC
GGGGAAATGTGCGCGGAACCCCTATTTGTTTATTTTTCTAAATACATTCAAATATGTATCCGCTCATGAG
ACAATAACCCTGATAAATGCTTCAATAATATTGAAAAAGGAAGAGTATGAGTATTCAACATTTCCGTGTC
GCCCTTATTCCCTTTTTTGCGGCATTTTGCCTTCCTGTTTTTGCTCACCCAGAAACGCTGGTGAAAGTAA
AAGATGCTGAAGATCAGTTGGGTGCACGAGTGGGTTACATCGAACTGGATCTCAACAGCGGTAAGATCCT
TGAGAGTTTTCGCCCCGAAGAACGTTTTCCAATGATGAGCACTTTTAAAGTTCTGCTATGTGGCGCGGTA
TTATCCCGTATTGACGCCGGGCAAGAGCAACTCGGTCGCCGCATACACTATTCTCAGAATGACTTGGTTG
AGTACTCACCAGTCACAGAAAAGCATCTTACGGATGGCATGACAGTAAGAGAATTATGCAGTGCTGCCAT
AACCATGAGTGATAACACTGCGGCCAACTTACTTCTGACAACGATCGGAGGACCGAAGGAGCTAACCGCT
TTTTTGCACAACATGGGGGATCATGTAACTCGCCTTGATCGTTGGGAACCGGAGCTGAATGAAGCCATAC
CAAACGACGAGCGTGACACCACGATGCCTGTAGCAATGGCAACAACGTTGCGCAAACTATTAACTGGCGA
ACTACTTACTCTAGCTTCCCGGCAACAATTAATAGACTGGATGGAGGCGGATAAAGTTGCAGGACCACTT
CTGCGCTCGGCCCTTCCGGCTGGCTGGTTTATTGCTGATAAATCTGGAGCCGGTGAGCGTGGGTCTCGCG
GTATCATTGCAGCACTGGGGCCAGATGGTAAGCCCTCCCGTATCGTAGTTATCTACACGACGGGGAGTCA
GGCAACTATGGATGAACGAAATAGACAGATCGCTGAGATAGGTGCCTCACTGATTAAGCATTGGTAACTG
TCAGACCAAGTTTACTCATATATACTTTAGATTGATTTAAAACTTCATTTTTAATTTAAAAGGATCTAGG
TGAAGATCCTTTTTGATAATCTCATGACCAAAATCCCTTAACGTGAGTTTTCGTTCCACTGAGCGTCAGA
CCCCGTAGAAAAGATCAAAGGATCTTCTTGAGATCCTTTTTTTCTGCGCGTAATCTGCTGCTTGCAAACA
AAAAAACCACCGCTACCAGCGGTGGTTTGTTTGCCGGATCAAGAGCTACCAACTCTTTTTCCGAAGGTAA
CTGGCTTCAGCAGAGCGCAGATACCAAATACTGTTCTTCTAGTGTAGCCGTAGTTAGGCCACCACTTCAA
GAACTCTGTAGCACCGCCTACATACCTCGCTCTGCTAATCCTGTTACCAGTGGCTGCTGCCAGTGGCGAT
AAGTCGTGTCTTACCGGGTTGGACTCAAGACGATAGTTACCGGATAAGGCGCAGCGGTCGGGCTGAACGG
GGGGTTCGTGCACACAGCCCAGCTTGGAGCGAACGACCTACACCGAACTGAGATACCTACAGCGTGAGCT
ATGAGAAAGCGCCACGCTTCCCGAAGGGAGAAAGGCGGACAGGTATCCGGTAAGCGGCAGGGTCGGAACA
GGAGAGCGCACGAGGGAGCTTCCAGGGGGAAACGCCTGGTATCTTTATAGTCCTGTCGGGTTTCGCCACC
TCTGACTTGAGCGTCGATTTTTGTGATGCTCGTCAGGGGGGCGGAGCCTATGGAAAAACGCCAGCAACGC
GGCCTTTTTACGGTTCCTGGCCTTTTGCTGGCCTTTTGCTCACATGTTCTTTCCTGCGTTATCCCCTGAT
TCTGTGGATAACCGTATTACCGCCTTTGAGTGAGCTGATACCGCTCGCCGCAGCCGAACGACCGAGCGCA
GCGAGTCAGTGAGCGAGGAAGCGGAAGAGCGCCCAATACGCAAACCGCCTCTCCCCGCGCGTTGGCCGAT
TCATTAATGCAGCTGGCACGACAGGTTTCCCGACTGGAAAGCGGGCAGTGAGCGCAACGCAATTAATGTG
AGTTAGCTCACTCATTAGGCACCCCAGGCTTTACACTTTATGCTTCCGGCTCGTATGTTGTGTGGAATTG
TGAGCGGATAACAATTTCACACAGGAAACAGCTATGACCATGATTACGCCAAGCGCGCAATTAACCCTCA
CTAAAGGGAACAAAAGCTGGAGCTGCAAGC
