>Addgene plasmid #141951 | TFORF2162 | depositor partial sequence | sequence record 277990 | Insert
ACCGCCACCATGGCTTCGCTGTGGGAATCCCCCCAGCAGTGTATCATCCTGAGCCCACTGAGCGGGTGGT
GGTTTTCGATCGGAATCTCAATACTGACCAGTTCAGCTCTGGTGCTCAAGCCCCAAATGCTCAAAGGCGA
ACTCCAGACTCGACCTTCTCAGAGACCTTCAAGGAAGGCGTTCAGGAGGAACAACTTTGAATATACCCTA
GAAGCTTCAAAATCACTTCGACAGAAGCCAGGAGACAGTACCATGACGTACCTGAACAAAGGCCAGTTCT
ATCCCATCACCTTGAAGGAGGTGAGCAGCAGTGAAGGAATCCATCATCCCATCAGCAAAGTTCGAAGTGT
GATCATGGTGGTTTTTGCTGAAGACAAAAGCAGAGAAGATCAGTTAAGGCATTGGAAGTACTGGCACTCC
CGGCAGCACACCGCTAAACAAAGATGCATTGACATAGCTGACTATAAAGAAAGCTTCAACACTATCAGTA
ACATCGAGGAGATTGCGTATAACGCCATTTCCTTCACATGGGACATCAACGATGAAGCAAAGGTTTTCAT
CTCTGTGAACTGCTTAAGCACAGATTTCTCTTCCCAGAAGGGAGTGAAGGGGTTGCCTCTTAACATTCAA
GTTGATACCTATAGTTACAACAACCGCAGCAACAAGCCTGTGCACCGGGCCTACTGCCAGATCAAGGTCT
TCTGTGACAAGGGAGCTGAGCGGAAAATCAGGGATGAAGAACGAAAGCAAAGCAAAAGAAAAGTTTCTGA
TGTTAAAGTGCCACTGCTTCCCTCTCACAAGCGAATGGATATCACAGTTTTCAAACCCTTCATTGATCTC
GATACTCAGCCTGTCCTCTTCATTCCTGACGTGCACTTTGCCAACTTGCAGCGGGGCACTCATGTCCTTC
CCATTGCCTCTGAAGAATTGGAGGGTGAAGGCTCTGTCTTGAAAAGGGGGCCGTACGGCACAGAAGATGA
CTTTGCTGTCCCTCCTTCTACCAAGCTGGCCCGGATAGAAGAACCAAAGAGAGTGCTGCTCTACGTTCGA
AAGGAGTCAGAAGAAGTCTTTGATGCCCTGATGCTCAAAACCCCATCTTTGAAGGGCTTGATGGAAGCTA
TCTCAGACAAATACGATGTTCCCCATGACAAGATTGGGAAAATATTCAAGAAGTGTAAAAAGGGGATCCT
GGTGAACATGGACGACAACATTGTGAAGCATTACTCCAATGAGGACACCTTCCAGCTGCAGATTGAAGAA
GCCGGGGGGTCTTACAAGCTCACCCTGACGGAGATCTAGTAATGAACTAGTCCGTAACTTGAAAGTATTT
CGATTTCTTGGCTTTATATATCTTGTGGAAAGGACGACAGATAAATGAAGGGCATGGACTG
