>Addgene plasmid #141951 | TFORF2162 | depositor partial sequence | sequence record 277991 | Barcode
CAGATAAATGAAGGGCATGGACTG
